>Addgene plasmid #128864 | pMV13 | addgene full sequence | sequence record 254038 | Addgene NGS Result
GGTGTCGGGGCTGGCTTAACTATGCGGCATCAGAGCAGATTGTACTGAGAGTGCACCATATGCGGTGTGA
AATACCGCACAGATGCGTAAGGAGAAAATACCGCATCAGGCGCCATTCGCCATTCAGGCTGCGCAACTGT
TGGGAAGGGCGATCGGTGCGGGCCTCTTCGCTATTACGCCAGCTGGCGAAAGGGGGATGTGCTGCAAGGC
GATTAAGTTGGGTAACGCCAGGGTTTTCCCAGTCACGACGTTGTAAAACGACGGCCAGTGAATTCGAGCT
CGGTACCTCGCGAATGCATCTAGATATCGGATCCCGGTCTCGATCCATCACGTGCTATAAAAATAATTAT
AATTTAAATTTTTTAATATAAATATATAAATTAAAAATAGAAAGTAAAAAAAGAAATTAAAGAAAAAATA
GTTTTTGTTTTCCGAAGATGTAAAAGACTCTAGGGGGATCGCCAACAAATACTACCTTTTATCTTGCTCT
TCCTGCTCTCAGGTATTAATGCCGAATTGTTTCATCTTGTCTGTGTAGAAGACCACACACGAAAATCCTG
TGATTTTACATTTTACTTATCGTTAATCGAATGTATATCTATTTAATCTGCTTTTCTTGTCTAATAAATA
TATATGTAAAGTACGCTTTTTGTTGAAATTTTTTAAACCTTTGTTTATTTTTTTTTCTTCATTCCGTAAC
TCTTCTACCTTCTTTATTTACTTTCTAAAATCCAAATACAAAACATAAAAATAAATAAACACAGAGTAAA
TTCCCAAATTATTCCATCATTAAAAGATACGAGGCGCGTGTAAGTTACAGGCAAGCGATCTATGAGAGAC
CGGGCCCGTCGACTGCAGAGGCCTGCATGCAAGCTTGGCGTAATCATGGTCATAGCTGTTTCCTGTGTGA
AATTGTTATCCGCTCACAATTCCACACAACATACGAGCCGGAAGCATAAAGTGTAAAGCCTGGGGTGCCT
AATGAGTGAGCTAACTCACATTAATTGCGTTGCGCTCACTGCCCGCTTTCCAGTCGGGAAACCTGTCGTG
CCAGCTGCATTAATGAATCGGCCAACGCGCGGGGAGAGGCGGTTTGCGTATTGGGCGCTCTTCCGCTTCC
TCGCTCACTGACTCGCTGCGCTCGGTCGTTCGGCTGCGGCGAGCGGTATCAGCTCACTCAAAGGCGGTAA
TACGGTTATCCACAGAATCAGGGGATAACGCAGGAAAGAACATGTGAGCAAAAGGCCAGCAAAAGGCCAG
GAACCGTAAAAAGGCCGCGTTGCTGGCGTTTTTCCATAGGCTCCGCCCCCCTGACGAGCATCACAAAAAT
CGACGCTCAAGTCAGAGGTGGCGAAACCCGACAGGACTATAAAGATACCAGGCGTTTCCCCCTGGAAGCT
CCCTCGTGCGCTCTCCTGTTCCGACCCTGCCGCTTACCGGATACCTGTCCGCCTTTCTCCCTTCGGGAAG
CGTGGCGCTTTCTCATAGCTCACGCTGTAGGTATCTCAGTTCGGTGTAGGTCGTTCGCTCCAAGCTGGGC
TGTGTGCACGAACCCCCCGTTCAGCCCGACCGCTGCGCCTTATCCGGTAACTATCGTCTTGAGTCCAACC
CGGTAAGACACGACTTATCGCCACTGGCAGCAGCCACTGGTAACAGGATTAGCAGAGCGAGGTATGTAGG
CGGTGCTACAGAGTTCTTGAAGTGGTGGCCTAACTACGGCTACACTAGAAGAACAGTATTTGGTATCTGC
GCTCTGCTGAAGCCAGTTACCTTCGGAAAAAGAGTTGGTAGCTCTTGATCCGGCAAACAAACCACCGCTG
GTAGCGGTGGTTTTTTTGTTTGCAAGCAGCAGATTACGCGCAGAAAAAAAGGATCTCAAGAAGATCCTTT
GATCTTTTCTACGGGGTCTGACGCTCAGTGGAACGAAAACTCACGTTAAGGGATTTTGGTCATGAGATTA
TCAAAAAGGATCTTCACCTAGATCCTTTTAAATTAAAAATGAAGTTTTAAATCAATCTAAAGTATATATG
AGTAAACTTGGTCTGACAGTTACCAATGCTTAATCAGTGAGGCACCTATCTCAGCGATCTGTCTATTTCG
TTCATCCATAGTTGCCTGACTCCCCGTCGTGTAGATAACTACGATACGGGAGGGCTTACCATCTGGCCCC
AGTGCTGCAATGATACCGCGAGATCCACGCTCACCGGCTCCAGATTTATCAGCAATAAACCAGCCAGCCG
GAAGGGCCGAGCGCAGAAGTGGTCCTGCAACTTTATCCGCCTCCATCCAGTCTATTAATTGTTGCCGGGA
AGCTAGAGTAAGTAGTTCGCCAGTTAATAGTTTGCGCAACGTTGTTGCCATTGCTACAGGCATCGTGGTG
TCACGCTCGTCGTTTGGTATGGCTTCATTCAGCTCCGGTTCCCAACGATCAAGGCGAGTTACATGATCCC
CCATGTTGTGCAAAAAAGCGGTTAGCTCCTTCGGTCCTCCGATCGTTGTCAGAAGTAAGTTGGCCGCAGT
GTTATCACTCATGGTTATGGCAGCACTGCATAATTCTCTTACTGTCATGCCATCCGTAAGATGCTTTTCT
GTGACTGGTGAGTACTCAACCAAGTCATTCTGAGAATAGTGTATGCGGCGACCGAGTTGCTCTTGCCCGG
CGTCAATACGGGATAATACCGCGCCACATAGCAGAACTTTAAAAGTGCTCATCATTGGAAAACGTTCTTC
GGGGCGAAAACTCTCAAGGATCTTACCGCTGTTGAGATCCAGTTCGATGTAACCCACTCGTGCACCCAAC
TGATCTTCAGCATCTTTTACTTTCACCAGCGTTTCTGGGTGAGCAAAAACAGGAAGGCAAAATGCCGCAA
AAAAGGGAATAAGGGCGACACGGAAATGTTGAATACTCATACTCTTCCTTTTTCAATATTATTGAAGCAT
TTATCAGGGTTATTGTCTCATGAGCGGATACATATTTGAATGTATTTAGAAAAATAAACAAATAGGGGTT
CCGCGCACATTTCCCCGAAAAGTGCCACCTGACGTCTAAGAAACCATTATTATCATGACATTAACCTATA
AAAATAGGCGTATCACGAGGCCCTTTCGTCTCGCGCGTTTCGGTGATGACGGTGAAAACCTCTGACACAT
GCAGCTCCCGGAGACGGTCACAGCTTGTCTGTAAGCGGATGCCGGGAGCAGACAAGCCCGTCAGGGCGCG
TCAGCGGGTGTTGGCG
Features (pLannotate 1.2.2; 11 found; start..end, strand, type, name):
     11..110     +  misc_feature   bom (fragment): basis of mobility region from pBR322
    116..273     -  CDS            lacZα (fragment): LacZα fragment of β-galactosidase; lacZ fragment
    327..830     +  misc_feature   CEN/ARS: S. cerevisiae CEN6 centromere fused to an autonomously replicating sequence
    913..929     -  protein_bind   lac operator: The lac repressor binds to the lac operator to inhibit transcription in E. coli. This inhibition can be relieved by adding lactose or isopropyl-β-D-thiogalactopyranoside (IPTG). lac repressor encoded by lacI
    937..967     -  promoter       lac promoter: promoter for the E. coli lac operon
    982..1003    -  protein_bind   CAP binding site: CAP binding activates transcription in the presence of cAMP. E. coli catabolite activator protein
   1016..1108    -  CDS            lacI (fragment): lac repressor; lacI; The lac repressor binds to the lac operator to inhibit transcription in E. coli. This inhibition can be relieved by adding lactose or isopropyl-β-D-thiogalactopyranoside (IPTG).
   1291..1879    -  rep_origin     ori: high-copy-number ColE1/pMB1/pBR322/pUC origin of replication
   2050..2910    -  CDS            AmpR: β-lactamase; bla; confers resistance to ampicillin, carbenicillin, and related antibiotics
   2911..3015    -  promoter       AmpR promoter: bla
   3110..3145    +  CDS            rop (fragment): Rop protein, which maintains plasmids at low copy number; rop
