[The description below was written by a language model from this plasmid's Addgene catalogue record and pLannotate feature annotations shown in this document.]
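Description:
pMV13 is a small donor ("module") plasmid from the COSPLAY toolbox, a modular system for combinatorial assembly of yeast expression plasmids. It is built on a pUC57-derived backbone named pUC57BsaI and is about 3.2 kb in total. In E. coli it is propagated through the high-copy ColE1/pUC origin and selected with ampicillin via the β-lactamase gene and its native promoter. The remaining annotated backbone elements are the usual pUC remnants: the lac promoter, operator and CAP binding site, a lacZα fragment interrupted by the insert, and short fragments of lacI, rop and the bom region. None of these plays a functional role in the module.

The payload is a roughly 0.5 kb S. cerevisiae CEN/ARS element, annotated as the CEN6 centromere fused to an autonomously replicating sequence. It was introduced into the backbone by Megawhop cloning and is flanked by defined four-nucleotide sequences. Given the backbone name and the toolbox design, these presumably serve as overhangs for type IIS (BsaI-based) assembly, although the record does not spell out the mechanism. pMV13 is catalogued as the "Position 1" module, the slot that determines how the final assembled plasmid is maintained in yeast. A CEN/ARS element gives autonomous replication and centromere-mediated segregation, so the resulting vector is stable and low-copy. pMV13 itself has no yeast selection marker, promoter or coding sequence, so it is not an expression vector on its own. It is a part to be combined with modules for the other positions.
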