Addgene plasmid #128864: pMV13
Purpose: Position 1 module- CEN (Centromeric)
Depositing lab: Gilles Charvin. Depositing organization: Institut de Genetique et de Biologie Moleculaire et Cellulaire (IGBMC). Publication: COSPLAY: An expandable toolbox for combinatorial and swift generation of expression plasmids in yeast. Goulev Y, Matifas A, Heyer V, Reina-San-Martin B, Charvin G. PLoS One. 2019 Aug 28;14(8):e0220694. doi: 10.1371/journal.pone.0220694. eCollection 2019. PubMed 31461461.
Backbone
  Vector backbone: pUC57BsaI
  Backbone size w/o insert (bp): 2724
  Total vector size (bp): 3234
  Modifications to backbone: Insertion of ATCC-CEN/ARS-TATG by Megawhop
  Vector type: Yeast Expression, Synthetic Biology
Growth in bacteria
  Bacterial resistance: Ampicillin, 100 μg/mL
  Growth temperature: 37°C
  Growth strain: DH5alpha
  Copy number: Unknown
Gene/Insert
  Gene/Insert name: CEN/ARS
  Species: S. cerevisiae (budding yeast)
  Insert size (bp): 512
Terms and licenses: Academic/Nonprofit Terms; Industry Terms: Not Available to Industry
Depositor comments: Please visit https://www.biorxiv.org/content/10.1101/630277v1 for BioRxiv preprint.
How to cite: pMV13 was a gift from Gilles Charvin (Addgene plasmid # 128864 ; http://n2t.net/addgene:128864 ; RRID:Addgene_128864)
